>Addgene plasmid #60696 | LXSN-Cx43-mAPPLE | addgene partial sequence | sequence record 102210 | pBABE3 5'-ACCCTAACTGACACACATTCC-3'
GCTCGTCCATGCCGCCGGTGGAGTGGCGGCCCTCGGCGCGTTCGTACTGTTCCACGATGGTGTAGTCCTC
GTTGTGGGACACGATGTCCAACTTGATGTCGACGATGTAGGCGCCGGGCAGCTGCACGGGCTTCTTGGCC
TTGTAGGTGGTCTTGACCTCGGCGGCGTAGTGGCCGCCGTCCTTCAGCTTCAGCCTCTTCTTGATCTCGC
TCTTCAGGGCGCCGTCCTCGGGGTACATCCGCTCCTCGGAGGCCTCCCAGCCCATGGTCTTCTTCTGCAT
TACGGGGCCGTCGGAGGGGAAGTTGGTGCCGCGCAGCTTCACCTTGTAGATGAACACGCCGTCCTGCAGG
GAGGAGTCCTGGTTAACGTGAATAATGCCGCCGTCCTCGAAGTTCATCACGCGCTCCCACCTGAAGCCCT
CGGGGAAGGACAGCTTGAAGTAGTCGGGGATGTCGGCTGGGTGCTTAATGTAGACCTTGGAGCCGTACAT
GAACTGAGGGGACAGGATGTCCCAGGCGAAGGGCAGGGGGCCACCCTTGGTCACCTTCAGCTTAGCGGTC
TGAAAGGCCTCGTAGGGGCGGCCCTCGCCCTCGCCCTCGATCTCGAACTCGTGGCCGTTCACGGAGCCCT
CCATGTGCACCTTGAAGCGCATGAACTCCTTGATGATGGCCATGTTATTCTCCTCGCCCTTGCTCACCAT
GGTGGCGACCGGTGGATCCGCAATCTCCAGGTCATCAGGCCGAGGCCTGCTGCTGGCGCGGCTGCTGGCT
CTGCT
