>Addgene plasmid #60696 | LXSN-Cx43-mAPPLE | addgene partial sequence | sequence record 102906 | pLXSN5 5'-CCCTTGAACCTCCTCGTTCGACC-3'
TCACTCCTTCTCTAGGCGCCGGAATTCGGCAGCACTTTTCTTTCATTGGGGGGAAGGCGTGAGGAAAGTA
CCAAACAGCAGCAGACTTTTAAACTTTAAACAGACAGGTCTGAGAGCCTGAACTCTCATTTTTCCTTTGA
CTTCAGCCTCCAAGGAGTTCCACCAACTTTGGCGCGCCGGCTTCACTTTCATTAAGTGAAAGAGAGGTGC
CCAGACATGGGTGACTGGAGTGCCTTGGGGAAGCTTCTGGACAAGGTCCAAGCCTACTCCACCGCTGGAG
GGAAGGTGTGGCTGTCAGTGCTCTTCATATTCAGAATCCTGCTCCTGGGGACAGCTGTTGAGTCAGCTTG
GGGTGATGAACAGTCTGCCTTTCGCTGTAACACTCAACAACCTGGCTGCGAAAACGTCTGCTATGACAAG
TCCTTCCCCATCTCTCACGTGCGCTTCTGGGTCCTTCAGATCATATTCGTGTCTGTGCCCACACTCCTGT
ACTTGGCCCATGTGTTCTATGTGATGAGGAAGGAAGAGAAGCTAAACAAGAAAGAAGAGGAGCTCAAAGT
GGCCCAGACTGACGGGGTCAACGTGGAGATGCACCTGAAGCAGATTGAAATCAAGAAGTTCAAGTACGGG
ATTGAAGAGCACGGCAAGGTGAAAATGAGGGGCGGCTTGCTGAGAACCTACATCATCAGCATCCTCTTCA
AGTCTGTCTTCGAGGTGGCCTTCCTGCTCATCCAGTGGTACATCTAT
