>Addgene plasmid #60696 | LXSN-Cx43-mAPPLE | addgene partial sequence | sequence record 104264 | mCherry-R 5'-TTGGTCACCTTCAGCTTGG-3'
CTCGTGGCCGTTCACGGAGCCCTCCATGTGCACCTTGAAGCGCATGAACTCCTTGATGATGGCCATGTTA
TTCTCCTCGCCCTTGCTCACCATGGTGGCGACCGGTGGATCCGCAATCTCCAGGTCATCAGGCCGAGGCC
TGCTGCTGGCGCGGCTGCTGGCTCTGCTGGAAGGTCGTTGGTCCACGATGGCTAATGGCTGGAGTTCATG
TCCAGCAGCAACTTTTTTGGCATTCTGGTTGTCGTCGGGGAAATCGAACGGCTGGGCGTGCGAGTTGGAG
ATGGTGCTTCCGGCCTGCCCCATGCGATTTTGCTCTGCGCTGTAGTTCGCCCAGTTTTGCTCGCTAGCTT
GCTTGTTGTAATTGCGGCACGAGGAATTGTTTCTGTCACCAGTAACCAGCTTGTACCCAGGAGGAGACAT
AGGCGAGAGTGGAGCCGTTGGTGAGGAGCAGCCATTGAAGTAGGCGTATTTTGGAGATCCGCAGTCTTTT
GATGGGCTCAGTGGGCCAGTGGTGGCGTGGTAAGGATCGCTTCTTCCCTTCACGCGATCCTTAACGCCCT
TGAAGAAGACGTAGAAGAGCTCAATGATGTTCAAAGCGAGAGACACCAAGGACACCACCAGCATGAAGAT
GATGAAGATGGTTTTCTCCGTGGGACGTGAGA
