[The description below was written by a language model from this plasmid's Addgene catalogue record.]
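Description:
LXSN-Cx43-mAPPLE is a retroviral mammalian expression plasmid built on the pLXSN backbone, designed to deliver rat connexin43 (Cx43, encoded by Gja1, also called gap junction protein alpha 1) fused at its C terminus to the red fluorescent protein mApple. It is propagated in E. coli under ampicillin selection; the record lists the copy number as unknown, and no feature table is provided, so the bacterial origin and exact element coordinates are not documented here.

The Cx43-mApple fusion is transcribed from the retroviral LTR promoter, as the record states. In the standard pLXSN design, the name reflects the layout LTR, inserted gene (X), an internal SV40 early promoter, and the neomycin resistance gene, flanked by a second LTR. A packaging signal downstream of the 5′ LTR allows the transcript to be encapsidated when the plasmid is introduced into a packaging cell line that supplies the viral structural and enzymatic proteins in trans. The resulting replication-incompetent virus integrates the cassette into the genome of target cells, and stable transductants are selected with G418, consistent with the neomycin marker listed.

Because the fluorescent tag sits at the C terminus of the connexin, the construct allows direct visualisation of Cx43 localisation, trafficking to the cell surface, assembly into gap junction plaques and internalisation in living or fixed cells. The associated work concerns how connexin43 phosphorylation regulates endocytosis and gap junction assembly in pancreatic cancer cells. The record does not state the cloning method used or describe any linker between Cx43 and mApple.
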