Addgene plasmid #60696: LXSN-Cx43-mAPPLE
Purpose: retroviral expression of rat Cx43 fused to mAPPLE
Depositing lab: Parmender Mehta. Depositing organization: University of Nebraska Medical Center. Publication: Phosphorylation on Ser-279 and Ser-282 of connexin43 regulates endocytosis and gap junction assembly in pancreatic cancer cells. Johnson KE, Mitra S, Katoch P, Kelsey LS, Johnson KR, Mehta PP. Mol Biol Cell. 2013 Mar;24(6):715-33. doi: 10.1091/mbc.E12-07-0537. Epub 2013 Jan 30. PubMed 23363606.
Backbone
  Vector backbone: pLXSN
  Backbone manufacturer: Clontech
  Vector type: Mammalian Expression, Retroviral
  Selectable markers: Neomycin (select with G418)
Growth in bacteria
  Bacterial resistance: Ampicillin, 100 μg/mL
  Growth temperature: 37°C
  Growth strain: DH5alpha
  Copy number: Unknown
Gene/Insert
  Gene/Insert name: Cx43 (alt names: gap junction protein, alpha 1; connexin43)
  Species: R. norvegicus (rat)
  Entrez Gene: Gja1 (a.k.a. Cx43, Cxnk1)
  Promoter: LTR
  Tag / fusion protein: mAPPLE (C terminal on insert)
  Cloning method: Unknown
  Sequencing primers: 5′ pLXSN5'; 3′ pBABE3'
Terms and licenses: Academic/Nonprofit Terms; Industry Terms: Not Available to Industry
How to cite: LXSN-Cx43-mAPPLE was a gift from Parmender Mehta (Addgene plasmid # 60696 ; http://n2t.net/addgene:60696 ; RRID:Addgene_60696)
